>Addgene plasmid #239831 | pHS_Nova | addgene full sequence | sequence record 479113 | Addgene NGS Result
AATCAGTGAGGCACCTATCTCAGCGATCTGTCTATTTCGTTCATCCATAGTTGCCTGACTCCCCGTCGTG
TAGATAACTACGATACGGGAGGGCTTACCATCTGGCCCCAGTGCTGCAATGATACCGCGAGACCCACGCT
CACCGGCTCCAGATTTATCAGCAATAAACCAGCCAGCCGGAAGGGCCGAGCGCAGAAGTGGTCCTGCAAC
TTTATCCGCCTCCATCCAGTCTATTAATTGTTGCCGGGAAGCTAGAGTAAGTAGTTCGCCAGTTAATAGT
TTGCGCAACGTTGTTGCCATTGCTACAGGCATCGTGGTGTCACGCTCGTCGTTTGGTATGGCTTCATTCA
GCTCCGGTTCCCAACGATCAAGGCGAGTTACATGATCCCCCATGTTGTGCAAAAAAGCGGTTAGCTCCTT
CGGTCCTCCGATCGTTGTCAGAAGTAAGTTGGCCGCAGTGTTATCACTCATGGTTATGGCAGCACTGCAT
AATTCTCTTACTGTCATGCCATCCGTAAGATGCTTTTCTGTGACTGGTGAGTACTCAACCAAGTCATTCT
GAGAATAGTGTATGCGGCGACCGAGTTGCTCTTGCCCGGCGTCAATACGGGATAATACCGCGCCACATAG
CAGAACTTTAAAAGTGCTCATCATTGGAAAACGTTCTTCGGGGCGAAAACTCTCAAGGATCTTACCGCTG
TTGAGATCCAGTTCGATGTAACCCACTCGTGCACCCAACTGATCTTCAGCATCTTTTACTTTCACCAGCG
TTTCTGGGTGAGCAAAAACAGGAAGGCAAAATGCCGCAAAAAAGGGAATAAGGGCGACACGGAAATGTTG
AATACTCATACTCTTCCTTTTTCAATATTATTGAAGCATTTATCAGGGTTATTGTCTCATGAGCGGATAC
ATATTTGAATGTATTTAGAAAAATAAACAAATAGGGGTTCCGCGCACATTTCCCCGAAAAGTGCCACCTG
ACGTCGACGGATCGGGAGATCTCCCGATCCCCTATGGTGCACTCTCAGTACAATCTGCTCTGATGCCGCA
TAGTTAAGCCAGTATCTGCTCCCTGCTTGTGTGTTGGAGGTCGCTGAGTAGTGCGCGAGCAAAATTTAAG
CTACAACAAGGCAAGGCTTGACCGACAATTGCATGAAGAATCTGCTTAGGGTTAGGCGTTTTGCGCTGCT
TCGCGATGTACGGGCCAGATATACGCGTTGACATTGATTATTGACTAGTTATTAATAGTAATCAATTACG
GGGTCATTAGTTCATAGCCCATATATGGAGTTCCGCGTTACATAACTTACGGTAAATGGCCCGCCTGGCT
GACCGCCCAACGACCCCCGCCCATTGACGTCAATAATGACGTATGTTCCCATAGTAACGCCAATAGGGAC
TTTCCATTGACGTCAATGGGTGGAGTATTTACGGTAAACTGCCCACTTGGCAGTACATCAAGTGTATCAT
ATGCCAAGTACGCCCCCTATTGACGTCAATGACGGTAAATGGCCCGCCTGGCATTATGCCCAGTACATGA
CCTTATGGGACTTTCCTACTTGGCAGTACATCTACGTATTAGTCATCGCTATTACCATGGTGATGCGGTT
TTGGCAGTACATCAATGGGCGTGGATAGCGGTTTGACTCACGGGGATTTCCAAGTCTCCACCCCATTGAC
GTCAATGGGAGTTTGTTTTGGCACCAAAATCAACGGGACTTTCCAAAATGTCGTAACAACTCCGCCCCAT
TGACGCAAATGGGCGGTAGGCGTGTACGGTGGGAGGTCTATATAAGCAGAGCTCTCTGGATAACTAGAGA
ACCCACTGCTTACTGGCTTATCGAAATTAATACGACTCACTATAGGGAGACCCAAGCTGGCTAGCGTTTA
AACTTAAGCTTGCCACCATGGGATCTCCAAAAAAGAAACGGAAGGTGGGATCTAGATACGTGTACGTGCT
GGATGTGGACGGCAAGCCTCTGATGCCTACATGCAGGTTCGGCAAGGTGCGGAGAATGCTGAAATCTGGC
CAAGCTAAGGCCGTGGACACCCTGCCTTTCACCATCCAGCTGACCTACAAGCCCAGAACCAGAATCCTGC
AACCTGTGACCCTGGGCCAGGACCCCGGCAGAACCAATATCGGAATGGCCGCCGTGCGGTTCGACGGCAA
GGAACTGGGAAGATTCCACTGCATCACAAGAAACAAGGAAATCCCTAAGCTGATGGCCGACAGAATGGCA
GCCAGAAAGGCCTCCCGGAGAGGCGAGAGACTGGCCAGAAAGCGCCTGGCCCGGAAACTGCACACCACCG
CCAAGCACCTGAATGGCAGAATCCTGCCAGGATGTAGCGAGCCCATCGCCGTGAAGGACATCATCAACAC
AGAGAGCAGATTCAACAACAGAATCCTGACCAAATGCAAAGTGTGCGGCAAGAACACCCCTCTGAGAAGA
AACGTGCGGGAACTCCTGCTGGAAAACATCGTGAAGAACATCAGACTGCACGGCCCTGGCGGAGAGATCG
TGGGCCTGCACCCCGACCTGAAGGAAACACTCAAGAGAACCATCCTGGAAGGCCAGCAGGGCAATATCAA
CAAGCTGTTCAGGAAACTTAGAAAGGTGTACAAGATCACCCTGAACCAGAAAGACTGGCCTGGCAAAAAC
CTGACCGATATCGCTAAGAATAAGCTGCCAGGCCGGCTGCCCTTCTGCAAGGAGCACTTCGCCGAGAACG
AGAAGTTCACCACCATCGAGAAGAGCACCTTCCGGCTGACCCCTACCGCCACCCAGCTGCTGCGGACCCA
CATCAACCTGTTTAGAAAGCTGAGCGGCATCCTGCCCGTGACCGACGTGGCCGTCGAGCTGAACAAGTTC
GCCTTTATGCAGCTGGACAACCCTGAGATGAAGAAGCGGGAAATCGACTTCTGCCACGGCCCACTGTGCG
GCACCGGCGGCCTGGAAGCCGCTGTTAAGGAGCAGCAGGATGGAAAATGCCTGCTGTGTGGAAAAGAATC
TATCGGCCACTACCACCACATCGTGCCTAGGTCCCGTAGAGGCAGCAACACCATCGCTAATATCGCCGGC
CTTTGTCCTAAGTGCCACGAGCTCGTGCACAAGGACGCCGATACAGCCGAGTCTCTGACAGAGATGAAAA
CCGGCCTGATGAAGAAGTATGGAGGCACCAGCGTGCTGAACCAGATCATCCCCAAGCTGGTGGAAACCCT
GGCCGACCTGTTTCCTGGCCACTTCCACGTGACAAACGGCTGGAACACCAAGGAGTTCAGAGAGAAACAT
CATCTGGAAAAGGATCACGACGTGGATGCTTACTGCATCGCCTGCAGCCACCTGAAGCCTGAGGAAACCC
TGGTGGAAACTGAGCCTTTCGAGATCCTGCAGTTCAGAAAGCACAACAGAGCCATCATTCACCACCAGAC
CGAGCGGACGTACAAGCTGGACGGCGTGACAGTGGCTAAAAATAGAAAGAAACGGATGGAACAGAAAACC
GACAGCCTGGAAGATTGGTACGTGGACATGGCCAAGGAACACGGCAAAACACAGGCCGATGCCATGCGGA
GCAGACTGACCGTGATCAAGAGCACACGGTATTACAACACCCCTGGCAGAATGATGCCAGGCACAGTTTT
CCTGTACGAGGGCAAGAGATACGTGATGACCGGCCAGATTACAAACGGCAAGTACTACAGAGCCTACGGC
CAGGAGAAGCGGAACTTCCCCGCTGTCAAGGTGAGGATTCTGACAAAGAACACCGGACTAGTCTTTGTGG
CCGGATCCAAAAGGCCGGCGGCCACGAAAAAGGCCGGCCAGGCAAAAAAGAAAAAGGGATCTTACCCATA
CGATGTTCCAGATTACGCTTACCCATACGATGTTCCAGATTACGCTTACCCATACGATGTTCCAGATTAC
GCTTGAGGCCGCTCGAGTCTAGAGGGCCCGTTTAAACCCGCTGATCAGCCTCGACTGTGCCTTCTAGTTG
CCAGCCATCTGTTGTTTGCCCCTCCCCCGTGCCTTCCTTGACCCTGGAAGGTGCCACTCCCACTGTCCTT
TCCTAATAAAATGAGGAAATTGCATCGCATTGTCTGAGTAGGTGTCATTCTATTCTGGGGGGTGGGGTGG
GGCAGGACAGCAAGGGGGAGGATTGGGAAGACAATAGCAGGCATGCTGGGGATGCGGTGGGCTCTATGGC
TTCTGAGGCGGAAAGAACCAGCTGGGGCTCTAGGGGGTATCCCC
[124 nt withheld, positions 4245-4368]
C
[91 nt withheld, positions 4370-4460]
A
[49 nt withheld, positions 4462-4510]
CCTTTGACGTTGGAGTCCACGTTCTTT
[37 nt withheld, positions 4538-4574]
ACCCTATCTCGGTCTATTCTTTTGATTTATAAGGGATTTTGCCGATTTCGGCCTATTGGTTAAAAAATGA
GCTGATTTAACAAAAATTTAACGCGAATTAATTCTGTGGAATGTGTGTCAGTTAGGGTGTGGAAAGTCCC
CAGGCTCCCCAGCAGGCAGAAGTATGCAAAGCATGCATCTCAATTAGTCAGCAACCAGGTGTGGAAAGTC
CCCAGGCTCCCCAGCAGGCAGAAGTATGCAAAGCATGCATCTCAATTAGTCAGCAACCATAGTCCCGCCC
CTAACTCCGCCCATCCCGCCCCTAACTCCGCCCAGTTCCGCCCATTCTCCGCCCCATGGCTGACTAATTT
TTTTTATTTATGCAGAGGCCGAGGCCGCCTCTGCCTCTGAGCTATTCCAGAAGTAGTGAGGAGGCTTTTT
TGGAGGCCTAGGCTTTTGCAAAAAGCTCCCGGGAGCTTGTATATCCATTTTCGGATCTGATCAAGAGACA
GGATGAGGATCGTTTCGCATGATTGAACAAGATGGATTGCACGCAGGTTCTCCGGCCGCTTGGGTGGAGA
GGCTATTCGGCTATGACTGGGCACAACAGACAATCGGCTGCTCTGATGCCGCCGTGTTCCGGCTGTCAGC
GCAGGGGCGCCCGGTTCTTTTTGTCAAGACCGACCTGTCCGGTGCCCTGAATGAACTGCAGGACGAGGCA
GCGCGGCTATCGTGGCTGGCCACGACGGGCGTTCCTTGCGCAGCTGTGCTCGACGTTGTCACTGAAGCGG
GAAGGGACTGGCTGCTATTGGGCGAAGTGCCGGGGCAGGATCTCCTGTCATCTCACCTTGCTCCTGCCGA
GAAAGTATCCATCATGGCTGATGCAATGCGGCGGCTGCATACGCTTGATCCGGCTACCTGCCCATTCGAC
CACCAAGCGAAACATCGCATCGAGCGAGCACGTACTCGGATGGAAGCCGGTCTTGTCGATCAGGATGATC
TGGACGAAGAGCATCAGGGGCTCGCGCCAGCCGAACTGTTCGCCAGGCTCAAGGCGCGCATGCCCGACGG
CGAGGATCTCGTCGTGACCCATGGCGATGCCTGCTTGCCGAATATCATGGTGGAAAATGGCCGCTTTTCT
GGATTCATCGACTGTGGCCGGCTGGGTGTGGCGGACCGCTATCAGGACATAGCGTTGGCTACCCGTGATA
TTGCTGAAGAGCTTGGCGGCGAATGGGCTGACCGCTTCCTCGTGCTTTACGGTATCGCCGCTCCCGATTC
GCAGCGCATCGCCTTCTATCGCCTTCTTGACGAGTTCTTCTGAGCGGGACTCTGGGGTTCGAAATGACCG
ACCAAGCGACGCCCAACCTGCCATCACGAGATTTCGATTCCACCGCCGCCTTCTATGAAAGGTTGGGCTT
CGGAATCGTTTTCCGGGACGCCGGCTGGATGATCCTCCAGCGCGGGGATCTCATGCTGGAGTTCTTCGCC
CACCCCAACTTGTTTATTGCAGCTTATAATGGTTACAAATAAAGCAATAGCATCACAAATTTCACAAATA
AAGCATTTTTTTCACTGCATTCTAGTTGTGGTTTGTCCAAACTCATCAATGTATCTTATCATGTCTGTAT
ACCGTCGACCTCTAGCTAGAGCTTGGCGTAATCATGGTCATAGCTGTTTCCTGTGTGAAATTGTTATCCG
CTCACAATTCCACACAACATACGAGCCGGAAGCATAAAGTGTAAAGCCTGGGGTGCCTAATGAGTGAGCT
AACTCACATTAATTGCGTTGCGCTCACTGCCCGCTTTCCAGTCGGGAAACCTGTCGTGCCAGCTGCATTA
ATGAATCGGCCAACGCGCGGGGAGAGGCGGTTTGCGTATTGGGCGCTCTTCCGCTTCCTCGCTCACTGAC
TCGCTGCGCTCGGTCGTTCGGCTGCGGCGAGCGGTATCAGCTCACTCAAAGGCGGTAATACGGTTATCCA
CAGAATCAGGGGATAACGCAGGAAAGAACATGTGAGCAAAAGGCCAGCAAAAGGCCAGGAACCGTAAAAA
GGCCGCGTTGCTGGCGTTTTTCCATAGGCTCCGCCCCCCTGACGAGCATCACAAAAATCGACGCTCAAGT
CAGAGGTGGCGAAACCCGACAGGACTATAAAGATACCAGGCGTTTCCCCCTGGAAGCTCCCTCGTGCGCT
CTCCTGTTCCGACCCTGCCGCTTACCGGATACCTGTCCGCCTTTCTCCCTTCGGGAAGCGTGGCGCTTTC
TCATAGCTCACGCTGTAGGTATCTCAGTTCGGTGTAGGTCGTTCGCTCCAAGCTGGGCTGTGTGCACGAA
CCCCCCGTTCAGCCCGACCGCTGCGCCTTATCCGGTAACTATCGTCTTGAGTCCAACCCGGTAAGACACG
ACTTATCGCCACTGGCAGCAGCCACTGGTAACAGGATTAGCAGAGCGAGGTATGTAGGCGGTGCTACAGA
GTTCTTGAAGTGGTGGCCTAACTACGGCTACACTAGAAGAACAGTATTTGGTATCTGCGCTCTGCTGAAG
CCAGTTACCTTCGGAAAAAGAGTTGGTAGCTCTTGATCCGGCAAACAAACCACCGCTGGTAGCGGTGGTT
TTTTTGTTTGCAAGCAGCAGATTACGCGCAGAAAAAAAGGATCTCAAGAAGATCCTTTGATCTTTTCTAC
GGGGTCTGACGCTCAGTGGAACGAAAACTCACGTTAAGGGATTTTGGTCATGAGATTATCAAAAAGGATC
TTCACCTAGATCCTTTTAAATTAAAAATGAAGTTTTAAATCAATCTAAAGTATATATGAGTAAACTTGGT
CTGACAGTTACCAATGCTT
Features (pLannotate 1.2.2; 22 found; start..end, strand, type, name):
    850..954     -  promoter       AmpR promoter: bla
   1013..1065    -  misc_feature   bom (fragment): basis of mobility region from pBR322
   1220..1599    +  enhancer       CMV enhancer: human cytomegalovirus immediate early enhancer
   1600..1803    +  promoter       CMV promoter: human cytomegalovirus (CMV) immediate early promoter
   1848..1866    +  promoter       T7 promoter: promoter for bacteriophage T7 RNA polymerase
   3789..3836    +  CDS            nucleoplasmin NLS: bipartite nuclear localization signal from nucleoplasmin
   3843..3859    +  CDS            3xHA (fragment): three tandem HA epitope tags
   3870..3886    +  CDS            3xHA (fragment): three tandem HA epitope tags
   3897..3924    +  CDS            3xHA (fragment): three tandem HA epitope tags
   3975..4199    +  polyA_signal   bGH poly(A) signal: bovine growth hormone polyadenylation signal
   4203..4224    +  promoter       SV40 promoter (fragment): SV40 enhancer and early promoter
   4245..4673    +  rep_origin     f1 ori (sequence partly withheld): f1 bacteriophage origin of replication; arrow indicates direction of (+) strand synthesis
   4687..5016    +  promoter       SV40 promoter: SV40 enhancer and early promoter
   5083..5874    +  CDS            neo: KKA2_KLEPN - Also known as kan, nptII. Experimental evidence at protein level: Swiss-Prot protein existence level 1. Resistance to kanamycin, neomycin, paromomycin, ribostamycin, butirosin and gentamicin B. From Klebsiella pneumoniae.
   5898..6056    +  CDS            ble (fragment): BLE_KLEPN - Experimental evidence at protein level: Swiss-Prot protein existence level 1. Binding protein with a strong affinity to the bleomycin family of antibiotics. Binds to CL990; an antimitotic-antibiotic compound. From Klebsiella pneumoniae.
   6051..6172    +  polyA_signal   SV40 poly(A) signal: SV40 polyadenylation signal
   6245..6261    -  protein_bind   lac operator: The lac repressor binds to the lac operator to inhibit transcription in E. coli. This inhibition can be relieved by adding lactose or isopropyl-β-D-thiogalactopyranoside (IPTG). lac repressor encoded by lacI
   6269..6299    -  promoter       lac promoter: promoter for the E. coli lac operon
   6314..6335    -  protein_bind   CAP binding site: CAP binding activates transcription in the presence of cAMP. E. coli catabolite activator protein
   6348..6440    -  CDS            lacI (fragment): lac repressor; lacI; The lac repressor binds to the lac operator to inhibit transcription in E. coli. This inhibition can be relieved by adding lactose or isopropyl-β-D-thiogalactopyranoside (IPTG).
   6623..7211    -  rep_origin     ori: high-copy-number ColE1/pMB1/pBR322/pUC origin of replication
   7382..849     -  CDS            AmpR (across the origin): β-lactamase; bla; confers resistance to ampicillin, carbenicillin, and related antibiotics
