[The description below was written by a language model from this plasmid's Addgene catalogue record and pLannotate feature annotations shown in this document.]
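Description:
pHS_Nova is a mammalian expression plasmid built on the pcDNA3.1 backbone for producing NovaIscB, an engineered IscB RNA-guided nuclease. The parental IscB comes from a human gut metagenome assembly. According to the record, it was modified by inserting the REC domain from NbaCas9-1 and swapping two loops within that domain. In bacteria the roughly 7.4 kb plasmid replicates from a high-copy ColE1/pUC-type origin and is selected with ampicillin through the β-lactamase gene. An f1 origin and remnants of the lac promoter/operator region are also present as standard backbone elements.

The NovaIscB open reading frame is driven by the human CMV immediate-early enhancer and promoter and terminated by the bovine growth hormone polyadenylation signal. A T7 promoter lies just upstream of the coding region and could support in vitro transcription. The protein carries an N-terminal SV40 nuclear localization signal and a C-terminal bipartite nucleoplasmin NLS followed by a 3xHA epitope tag. Together these direct the protein to the nucleus and allow detection with anti-HA antibodies. The automated annotation does not label the IscB coding sequence or the SV40 NLS. They presumably occupy the unannotated stretch between the T7 promoter and the nucleoplasmin NLS.

A separate SV40 promoter–neomycin phosphotransferase–SV40 poly(A) cassette provides G418 selection in mammalian cells. No guide (ωRNA) expression cassette is annotated, so the guide RNA would presumably be supplied separately. The plasmid is intended for expressing NovaIscB in mammalian cells, and the associated publication concerns protein design of IscB for epigenome editing.
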