Addgene plasmid #239831: pHS_Nova
Purpose: NovaIscB mammalian expression
Depositing lab: Feng Zhang. Depositing organization: Broad Institute. Publication: Evolution-guided protein design of IscB for persistent epigenome editing in vivo. Kannan S, Altae-Tran H, Zhu S, Xu P, Strebinger D, Oshiro R, Faure G, Moeller L, Pham J, Mears KS, Ni HM, Macrae RK, Zhang F. Nat Biotechnol. 2025 May 7. doi: 10.1038/s41587-025-02655-3. PubMed 40335752.
Backbone
  Vector backbone: pcDNA3.1
  Vector type: Mammalian Expression
Growth in bacteria
  Bacterial resistance: Ampicillin, 100 μg/mL
  Growth temperature: 37°C
  Growth strain: NEB Stable
  Copy number: High Copy
Gene/Insert
  Gene/Insert name: NovaIscB
  Species: Human gut metagenome assembly
  Mutation: Insertion of REC domain from NbaCas9-1 and swap of two loops in the REC domain, resulting in engineered IscB
  Promoter: CMV
  Tag / fusion protein: SV40 NLS (N terminal on insert); Nucleoplasmin NLS-3xHA (C terminal on insert)
  Cloning method: Gibson Cloning
Terms and licenses: Academic/Nonprofit Terms; Industry Terms: Not Available to Industry
How to cite: pHS_Nova was a gift from Feng Zhang (Addgene plasmid # 239831 ; http://n2t.net/addgene:239831 ; RRID:Addgene_239831)
